>Addgene plasmid #47444 | Flag-Jun4A-Myc | addgene full sequence | sequence record 244398 | Addgene NGS Result
TTGAGATCCTTTTTTTCTGCGCGTAATCTGCTGCTTGCAAACAAAAAAACCACCGCTACCAGCGGTGGTT
TGTTTGCCGGATCAAGAGCTACCAACTCTTTTTCCGAAGGTAACTGGCTTCAGCAGAGCGCAGATACCAA
ATACTGTTCTTCTAGTGTAGCCGTAGTTAGGCCACCACTTCAAGAACTCTGTAGCACCGCCTACATACCT
CGCTCTGCTAATCCTGTTACCAGTGGCTGCTGCCAGTGGCGATAAGTCGTGTCTTACCGGGTTGGACTCA
AGACGATAGTTACCGGATAAGGCGCAGCGGTCGGGCTGAACGGGGGGTTCGTGCACACAGCCCAGCTTGG
AGCGAACGACCTACACCGAACTGAGATACCTACAGCGTGAGCTATGAGAAAGCGCCACGCTTCCCGAAGG
GAGAAAGGCGGACAGGTATCCGGTAAGCGGCAGGGTCGGAACAGGAGAGCGCACGAGGGAGCTTCCAGGG
GGAAACGCCTGGTATCTTTATAGTCCTGTCGGGTTTCGCCACCTCTGACTTGAGCGTCGATTTTTGTGAT
GCTCGTCAGGGGGGCGGAGCCTATGGAAAAACGCCAGCAACGCGGCCTTTTTACGGTTCCTGGCCTTTTG
CTGGCCTTTTGCTCACATGTTCTTTCCTGCGTTATCCCCTGATTCTGTGGATAACCGTATTACCGCCATG
CATTAGTTATTAATAGTAATCAATTACGGGGTCATTAGTTCATAGCCCATATATGGAGTTCCGCGTTACA
TAACTTACGGTAAATGGCCCGCCTGGCTGACCGCCCAACGACCCCCGCCCATTGACGTCAATAATGACGT
ATGTTCCCATAGTAACGCCAATAGGGACTTTCCATTGACGTCAATGGGTGGAGTATTTACGGTAAACTGC
CCACTTGGCAGTACATCAAGTGTATCATATGCCAAGTACGCCCCCTATTGACGTCAATGACGGTAAATGG
CCCGCCTGGCATTATGCCCAGTACATGACCTTATGGGACTTTCCTACTTGGCAGTACATCTACGTATTAG
TCATCGCTATTACCATGGTGATGCGGTTTTGGCAGTACATCAATGGGCGTGGATAGCGGTTTGACTCACG
GGGATTTCCAAGTCTCCACCCCATTGACGTCAATGGGAGTTTGTTTTGGCACCAAAATCAACGGGACTTT
CCAAAATGTCGTAACAACTCCGCCCCATTGACGCAAATGGGCGGTAGGCGTGTACGGTGGGAGGTCTATA
TAAGCAGAGCTGGTTTAGTGAACCGTCAGATCCGCTAGCGATTACGCCAAGCTCGAAATTAACCCTCACT
AAAGGGAACAAAAGCTGGAGCTCCACCGCGGTGGCGGCCGCCACCATGGATTACAAGGATGACGACGATA
AGGCCCGGGCGGATCCCCCGGGCTGCAGGAATTCGATGACTGCAAAGATGGAAACGACCTTCTACGACGA
TGCCCTCAACGCCTCGTTCCTCCAGTCCGAGAGCGGTGCCTACGGCTACAGTAACCCTAAGATCCTAAAA
CAGAGCATGACCTTGAACCTGGCCGACCCGGTGGGCAGTCTGAAGCCGCACCTCCGCGCCAAGAACTCGG
ACCTTCTCACGGCGCCCGACGTCGGGCTGCTCAAGCTGGCGGCGCCGGAGCTGGAGCGCCTGATCATCCA
GTCCAGCAATGGGCATATCACCACTGCACCGGCCCCCACCCAGTTCTTGTGCCCCAAGAACGTGACCGAC
GAGCAGGAGGGCTTCGCCGAGGGCTTCGTGCGCGCCCTGGCTGAACTGCATAGCCAGAACACGCTTCCCA
GTGTCACCTCCGCGGCACAGCCGGTCAGCGGGGCGGGCATGGTGGCTCCCGCGGTGGCCTCAGTAGCAGG
CGCTGGCGGCGGTGGTGGCTACAGCGCCAGCCTGCACAGTGAGCCTCCGGTCTACGCCAACCTCAGCAAC
TTCAACCCGGGTGCGCTGAGCAGCGGCGGTGGGGCGCCCTCCTATGGCGCGGCCGGGCTGGCCTTTCCCT
CGCAGCCGCAGCAGCAGCAGCAGCCGCCTCAGCCGCCGCACCACTTGCCCCAACAGATCCCGGTGCAGCA
CCCGCGGCTGCAAGCCCTGAAGGAAGAGCCGCAGACCGTGCCGGAGATGCCGGGAGAGACGCCGCCCCTG
TCCCCTATCGACATGGAGTCTCAGGAGCGGATCAAGGCAGAGAGGAAGCGCATGAGGAACCGCATTGCCG
CCTCCAAGTGCCGGAAAAGGAAGCTGGAGCGGATCGCTCGGCTAGAGGAAAAAGTGAAAACCTTGAAAGC
GCAAAACTCCGAGCTGGCATCCACGGCCAACATGCTCAGGGAACAGGTGGCACAGCTTAAGCAGAAAGTC
ATGAACCACGTTAACAGTGGGTGCCAACTCATGCTAACGCAGCAGTTGCAAACGTTTGAGCAGAAGCTGA
TCTCGGAGGAGGACCTATGATGAGGTCGACCTCGAGGGGGGGCCCGGTACCTTAATTAATTAAGGTACCA
GGTAAGTGTACCCAATTCGCCCTATAGTGAGTCGTATTACAATTCACTCGATCGCCCTTCCCAACAGTTG
CGCAGCCTGAATGGCGAATGGAGATCCAATTTTTAAGTGTATAATGTGTTAAACTACTGATTCTAATTGT
TTGTGTATTTTAGATTCACAGTCCCAAGGCTCATTTCAGGCCCCTCAGTCCTCACAGTCTGTTCATGATC
ATAATCAGCCATACCACATTTGTAGAGGTTTTACTTGCTTTAAAAAACCTCCCACACCTCCCCCTGAACC
TGAAACATAAAATGAATGCAATTGTTGTTGTTAACTTGTTTATTGCAGCTTATAATGGTTACAAATAAAG
CAATAGCATCACAAATTTCACAAATAAAGCATTTTTTTCACTGCATTCTAGTTGTGGTTTGTCCAAACTC
ATCAATGTATCTTAACGCGTAAATTGTAAGCGTTAATATTTTGTTAAAATTCGCGTTAAATTTTTGTTAA
ATCAGCTCATTTTTTAACCAATAGGCCGAAATCGGCAAAATCCCTTATAAATCAAAAGAATAGACCGAGA
TAGGGT
[37 nt withheld, positions 3087-3123]
AAAGAACGTGGACTCCAACGTCAAAGG
[49 nt withheld, positions 3151-3199]
T
[91 nt withheld, positions 3201-3291]
G
[124 nt withheld, positions 3293-3416]
CAGGTGGCACTTTTCGGGGAAATGTGCGCGGAACCCCTATTTGTTTATTTTTCTAAATACATTCAAATAT
GTATCCGCTCATGAGACAATAACCCTGATAAATGCTTCAATAATATTGAAAAAGGAAGAATCCTGAGGCG
GAAAGAACCAGCTGTGGAATGTGTGTCAGTTAGGGTGTGGAAAGTCCCCAGGCTCCCCAGCAGGCAGAAG
TATGCAAAGCATGCATCTCAATTAGTCAGCAACCAGGTGTGGAAAGTCCCCAGGCTCCCCAGCAGGCAGA
AGTATGCAAAGCATGCATCTCAATTAGTCAGCAACCATAGTCCCGCCCCTAACTCCGCCCATCCCGCCCC
TAACTCCGCCCAGTTCCGCCCATTCTCCGCCCCATGGCTGACTAATTTTTTTTATTTATGCAGAGGCCGA
GGCCGCCTCGGCCTCTGAGCTATTCCAGAAGTAGTGAGGAGGCTTTTTTGGAGGCCTAGGCTTTTGCAAA
GATCGATCAAGAGACAGGATGAGGATCGTTTCGCATGATTGAACAAGATGGATTGCACGCAGGTTCTCCG
GCCGCTTGGGTGGAGAGGCTATTCGGCTATGACTGGGCACAACAGACAATCGGCTGCTCTGATGCCGCCG
TGTTCCGGCTGTCAGCGCAGGGGCGCCCGGTTCTTTTTGTCAAGACCGACCTGTCCGGTGCCCTGAATGA
ACTGCAAGACGAGGCAGCGCGGCTATCGTGGCTGGCCACGACGGGCGTTCCTTGCGCAGCTGTGCTCGAC
GTTGTCACTGAAGCGGGAAGGGACTGGCTGCTATTGGGCGAAGTGCCGGGGCAGGATCTCCTGTCATCTC
ACCTTGCTCCTGCCGAGAAAGTATCCATCATGGCTGATGCAATGCGGCGGCTGCATACGCTTGATCCGGC
TACCTGCCCATTCGACCACCAAGCGAAACATCGCATCGAGCGAGCACGTACTCGGATGGAAGCCGGTCTT
GTCGATCAGGATGATCTGGACGAAGAACATCAGGGGCTCGCGCCAGCCGAACTGTTCGCCAGGCTCAAGG
CGAGCATGCCCGACGGCGAGGATCTCGTCGTGACCCATGGCGATGCCTGCTTGCCGAATATCATGGTGGA
AAATGGCCGCTTTTCTGGATTCATCGACTGTGGCCGGCTGGGTGTGGCGGACCGCTATCAGGACATAGCG
TTGGCTACCCGTGATATTGCTGAAGAACTTGGCGGCGAATGGGCTGACCGCTTCCTCGTGCTTTACGGTA
TCGCCGCTCCCGATTCGCAGCGCATCGCCTTCTATCGCCTTCTTGACGAGTTCTTCTGAGCGGGACTCTG
GGGTTCGAAATGACCGACCAAGCGACGCCCAACCTGCCATCACGAGATTTCGATTCCACCGCCGCCTTCT
ATGAAAGGTTGGGCTTCGGAATCGTTTTCCGGGACGCCGGCTGGATGATCCTCCAGCGCGGGGATCTCAT
GCTGGAGTTCTTCGCCCACCCTAGGGGGAGGCTAACTGAAACACGGAAGGAGACAATACCGGAAGGAACC
CGCGCTATGACGGCAATAAAAAGACAGAATAAAACGCACGGTGTTGGGTCGTTTGTTCATAAACGCGGGG
TTCGGTCCCAGGGCTGGCACTCTGTCGATACCCCACCGAGACCCCATTGGGGCCAATACGCCCGCGTTTC
TTCCTTTTCCCCACCCCACCCCCCAAGTTCGGGTGAAGGCCCAGGGCTCGCAGCCAACGTCGGGGCGGCA
GGCCCTGCCATAGCCTCAGGTTACTCATATATACTTTAGATTGATTTAAAACTTCATTTTTAATTTAAAA
GGATCTAGGTGAAGATCCTTTTTGATAATCTCATGACCAAAATCCCTTAACGTGAGTTTTCGTTCCACTG
AGCGTCAGACCCCGTAGAAAAGATCAAAGGATCTTC
Features (pLannotate 1.2.2; 21 found; start..end, strand, type, name):
      1..589     +  rep_origin     ori: high-copy-number ColE1/pMB1/pBR322/pUC origin of replication
    764..1067    +  enhancer       CMV enhancer: human cytomegalovirus immediate early enhancer
   1068..1271    +  promoter       CMV promoter: human cytomegalovirus (CMV) immediate early promoter
   1317..1335    +  promoter       T3 promoter: promoter for bacteriophage T3 RNA polymerase
   1348..1371    +  misc_feature   MCS (fragment): pBluescript multiple cloning site
   1379..1403    +  CDS            3xFLAG (fragment): three tandem FLAG® epitope tags
   1411..1437    +  misc_feature   MCS (fragment): pBluescript multiple cloning site
   1436..2437    +  CDS            Jun: JUN_MOUSE - Experimental evidence at protein level: Swiss-Prot protein existence level 1. Transcription factor that recognizes and binds to the enhancer heptamer motif 5'-TGA[CG]TCA-3' (PubMed:14707112). Promotes activity of NR5A1 when phosphorylated by HIPK3 leading to increased steroidogenic gene expression upon cAMP signaling pathway stimulation (PubMed:17210646). Involved in activated KRAS-mediated transcriptional activation of USP28 (By similarity). Binds to the USP28 promoter (By similarity). From Mus musculus (Mouse).
   2475..2501    +  misc_feature   MCS (fragment): pBluescript multiple cloning site
   2541..2559    -  promoter       T7 promoter: promoter for bacteriophage T7 RNA polymerase
   2569..2608    +  CDS            lacZα (fragment): LacZα fragment of β-galactosidase; lacZ fragment
   2618..2673    +  intron         small t intron (fragment): SV40 (simian virus 40) small t antigen intron
   2673..2810    +  CDS            large T antigen (fragment): large T antigen from SV40 (simian virus 40)
   2833..2954    +  polyA_signal   SV40 poly(A) signal: SV40 polyadenylation signal
   2988..3416    -  rep_origin     f1 ori (sequence partly withheld): f1 bacteriophage origin of replication; arrow indicates direction of (+) strand synthesis
   3443..3545    +  promoter       AmpR promoter: bla
   3549..3906    +  promoter       SV40 promoter: SV40 enhancer and early promoter
   3941..4735    +  CDS            NeoR/KanR: aminoglycoside phosphotransferase from Tn5; aph(3')-II (or nptII); confers resistance to neomycin, kanamycin, and G418 (Geneticin®)
   4756..4908    +  CDS            ble (fragment): BLE_KLEPN - Experimental evidence at protein level: Swiss-Prot protein existence level 1. Binding protein with a strong affinity to the bleomycin family of antibiotics. Binds to CL990; an antimitotic-antibiotic compound. From Klebsiella pneumoniae.
   4967..5014    +  polyA_signal   HSV TK poly(A) signal: herpes simplex virus thymidine kinase polyadenylation signal (Cole and Stacy, 1985)
   5105..5121    -  polyA_signal   bGH poly(A) signal (fragment): bovine growth hormone polyadenylation signal
