[The description below was written by a language model from this plasmid's Addgene catalogue record, the feature table of its GenBank file and pLannotate feature annotations shown in this document.]
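Description:
Flag-Jun4A-Myc is a mammalian expression plasmid built on the pCMV-Tag2A backbone that drives production of a phosphorylation-site mutant of mouse c-Jun, the AP-1 transcription factor. The Jun coding sequence sits downstream of the human CMV immediate-early enhancer and promoter and is followed by an SV40 polyadenylation signal. The four N-terminal residues normally phosphorylated by JNK (serines 63 and 73, threonines 91 and 93) are changed to alanine, giving a protein that cannot be phosphorylated at these sites. The backbone supplies an N-terminal FLAG epitope, and the insert carries a C-terminal Myc epitope, so the protein can be detected or immunoprecipitated from either end. The insert was cloned between EcoRV, which was destroyed, and SalI, which was retained. T3 and T7 phage promoters flank the cloning region.

The plasmid replicates in bacteria at high copy from a ColE1/pUC-type origin and also carries an f1 origin. A single NeoR/KanR (Tn5 aminoglycoside phosphotransferase) gene is placed behind tandem bacterial (bla) and SV40 early promoters and ends in an HSV TK polyadenylation signal. It gives kanamycin resistance in E. coli and G418 selection in mammalian cells.

The full-sequence annotation (about 5.3 kb) does not call the Myc tag as a feature. The tag appears only in a separate partial 984 bp record that covers the T7 promoter and the 3′ end of the insert. The associated publication concerns how c-Jun N-terminal phosphorylation antagonises recruitment of the Mbd3/NuRD repressor complex, which fits use of this construct as a non-phosphorylatable comparison in studies of JNK-dependent c-Jun regulation.
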