Addgene plasmid #47444: Flag-Jun4A-Myc
Purpose: mammalian expression of mutant c-Jun (four N-terminal residues phosphorylated by JNK are mutated into Alanines)
Depositing lab: Axel Behrens. Depositing organization: Cancer Research UK. Publication: c-Jun N-terminal phosphorylation antagonises recruitment of the Mbd3/NuRD repressor complex. Aguilera C, Nakagawa K, Sancho R, Chakraborty A, Hendrich B, Behrens A. Nature. 2011 Jan 13;469(7329):231-5. doi: 10.1038/nature09607. Epub 2011 Jan 2. PubMed 21196933.
Backbone
  Vector backbone: pCMV-Tag2A
  Backbone size w/o insert (bp): 4300
  Vector type: Mammalian Expression
  Selectable markers: Neomycin (select with G418)
Growth in bacteria
  Bacterial resistance: Kanamycin, 50 μg/mL
  Growth temperature: 37°C
  Growth strain: DH5alpha
  Copy number: High Copy
Gene/Insert
  Gene/Insert name: Jun 4A mutant (alt names: Junc; c-Jun; AP-1)
  Species: M. musculus (mouse)
  Mutation: four N-terminal residues phosphorylated by JNK, serines 63 and 73, and threonines 91 and 93, are mutated into alanines
  Entrez Gene: Jun (a.k.a. AP-1, Junc, c-jun)
  Promoter: CMV
  Tag / fusion protein: Flag (N terminal on backbone); myc (C terminal on insert)
  Cloning method: Restriction Enzyme; 5′ cloning site EcoRV (destroyed during cloning); 3′ cloning site SalI (not destroyed)
  Sequencing primers: 5′ CMV-F; 3′ SV40pA-R
Terms and licenses: Academic/Nonprofit Terms; Industry Terms: Not Available to Industry
How to cite: Flag-Jun4A-Myc was a gift from Axel Behrens (Addgene plasmid # 47444 ; http://n2t.net/addgene:47444 ; RRID:Addgene_47444)
