LOCUS       Exported 984 bp ds-DNA linear SYN 12-JUN-2021
DEFINITION  mammalian expression of mutant c-Jun (four N-terminal residues
            phosphorylated by JNK are mutated into Alanines).
ACCESSION   .
VERSION     .
KEYWORDS    Flag-Jun4A-Myc
SOURCE      synthetic DNA construct
  ORGANISM  synthetic DNA construct
REFERENCE   1 (bases 1 to 984)
  AUTHORS   Aguilera C, Nakagawa K, Sancho R, Chakraborty A, Hendrich B, Behrens
            A
  TITLE     c-Jun N-terminal phosphorylation antagonises recruitment of the
            Mbd3/NuRD repressor complex.
  JOURNAL   Nature. 2011 Jan 13;469(7329):231-5. doi: 10.1038/nature09607. Epub
            2011 Jan 2.
  PUBMED    21196933
REFERENCE   2 (bases 1 to 984)
  AUTHORS   .
  TITLE     Direct Submission
  JOURNAL   Exported Jun 12, 2021 from SnapGene Server 1.1.58
            http://www.snapgene.com
FEATURES             Location/Qualifiers
     source          1..984
                     /organism="synthetic DNA construct"
                     /mol_type="other DNA"
     primer_bind     292..311
                     /label=T7
                     /note="T7 promoter, forward primer"
     promoter        292..310
                     /label=T7 promoter
                     /note="promoter for bacteriophage T7 RNA polymerase"
     CDS             complement(384..413)
                     /codon_start=1
                     /product="Myc (human c-Myc proto-oncogene) epitope tag"
                     /label=Myc
                     /translation="EQKLISEEDL"
ORIGIN
        1 agctgcaata aacaagttaa caacaacaat tgcattcatt ttatgtttca ggttcagggg
       61 gaggtgtggg aggtttttta aagcaagtaa aacctctaca aatgtggtat ggctgattat
      121 gatcatgaac agactgtgag gactgagggg cctgaaatga gccttgggac tgtgaatcta
      181 aaatacacaa acaattagaa tcagtagttt aacacattat acacttaaaa attggatctc
      241 cattcgccat tcaggctgcg caactgttgg gaagggcgat cgagtgaatt gtaatacgac
      301 tcactatagg gcgaattggg tacacttacc tggtacctta attaattaag gtaccgggcc
      361 ccccctcgag gtcgacctca tcataggtcc tcctccgaga tcagcttctg ctcaaacgtt
      421 tgcaactgct gcgttagcat gagttggcac ccactgttaa cgtggttcat gactttctgc
      481 ttaagctgtg ccacctgttc cctgagcatg ttggccgtgg atgccagctc ggagttttgc
      541 gctttcaagg ttttcacttt ttcctctagc cgagcgatcc gctccagctt ccttttccgg
      601 cacttggagg cggcaatgcg gttcctcatg cgcttcctct ctgccttgat ccgctcctga
      661 gactccatgt cgatagggga caggggcggc gtctctcccg gcatctccgg cacggtctgc
      721 ggctcttcct tcagggcttg cagccgcggg tgctgcaccg ggatctgttg gggcaagtgg
      781 tgcggcggct gaggcggctg ctgctgctgc tgcggctgcg agggaaaggc cagcccggcc
      841 gcgccatagg agggcgcccc accgccgctg ctcagcgcac ccgggttgaa gttgctgagg
      901 ttggcgtaga ccggaggctc actgtgcagg ctggcgctgt agccaccacc gccgccagcg
      961 cctgctactg aggccaccgc ggga
//
