>Addgene plasmid #47444 | Flag-Jun4A-Myc | addgene partial sequence | sequence record 68209 | CMV-F 5'-CGCAAATGGGCGGTAGGCGTG-3'
AGCAGAGCTGGTTTAGTGAACCGTCAGATCCGCTAGCGATTACGCCAAGCTCGAAATTAACCCTCACTAA
AGGGAACAAAAGCTGGAGCTCCACCGCGGTGGCGGCCGCCACCATGGATTACAAGGATGACGACGATAAG
GCCCGGGCGGATCCCCCGGGCTGCAGGAATTCGATGACTGCAAAGATGGAAACGACCTTCTACGACGATG
CCCTCAACGCCTCGTTCCTCCAGTCCGAGAGCGGTGCCTACGGCTACAGTAACCCTAAGATCCTAAAACA
GAGCATGACCTTGAACCTGGCCGACCCGGTGGGCAGTCTGAAGCCGCACCTCCGCGCCAAGAACTCGGAC
CTTCTCACGGCGCCCGACGTCGGGCTGCTCAAGCTGGCGGCGCCGGAGCTGGAGCGCCTGATCATCCAGT
CCAGCAATGGGCATATCACCACTGCACCGGCCCCCACCCAGTTCTTGTGCCCCAAGAACGTGACCGACGA
GCAGGAGGGCTTCGCCGAGGGCTTCGTGCGCGCCCTGGCTGAACTGCATAGCCAGAACACGCTTCCCAGT
GTCACCTCCGCGGCACAGCCGGTCAGCGGGGCGGGCATGGTGGCTCCCGCGGTGGCCTCAGTAGCAGGCG
CTGGCGGCGGTGGTGGCTACAGCGCCAGCCTGCACAGTGAGCCTCCGGTCTACGCCAACCTCAGCAACTT
CAACCCGGGTGCGCTGAGCAGCGGCGGTGGGGCGCCCTCCTATGGCGCGGCCGGGCTGGCCTTTCCCTCG
CAGCCGCAGCAGCAGCAGCAGCCGCCTCAGCCGCCGCACCACTTGCCCCAACAGATCCCGGTGCAGCACC
CGCGGCTGCAAGCCCTGAAGGAAGAGCCGCAGACCGTGCCGGAGATGCCGGGAGAGACGCCGCCCCTGTC
CCCTATCGACATGGAGTCTCAGGAGCGGATCAAGGCAGAGAGGAAGCGCATGAGGAACCGCATTGCCGCC
TCCAAGTGCCGGAAAAGGAAGCTGGA
